>Addgene plasmid #156851 | pD649-HAsp-LILRA4-Fc(DAPA)-AviTag-6xHis | addgene full sequence | sequence record 382982 | Addgene NGS Result
TTTCAATATTATTGAAGCATTTATCAGGGTTATTGTCTCATGAGCGGATACATATTTGAATGTATTTAGA
AAAATAAACAAATAGGGGTCAGTGTTACAACCAATTAACCAATTCTGAACATTATCGCGAGCCCATTTAT
ACCTGAATATGGCTCATAACACCCCTTGCTCATGACCAAAATCCCTTAACGTGAGTTACGCGCGCGTCGT
TCCACTGAGCGTCAGACCCCGTAGAAAAGATCAAAGGATCTTCTTGAGATCCTTTTTTTCTGCGCGTAAT
CTGCTGCTTGCAAACAAAAAAACCACCGCTACCAGCGGTGGTTTGTTTGCCGGATCAAGAGCTACCAACT
CTTTTTCCGAAGGTAACTGGCTTCAGCAGAGCGCAGATACCAAATACTGTTCTTCTAGTGTAGCCGTAGT
TAGCCCACCACTTCAAGAACTCTGTAGCACCGCCTACATACCTCGCTCTGCTAATCCTGTTACCAGTGGC
TGCTGCCAGTGGCGATAAGTCGTGTCTTACCGGGTTGGACTCAAGACGATAGTTACCGGATAAGGCGCAG
CGGTCGGGCTGAACGGGGGGTTCGTGCACACAGCCCAGCTTGGAGCGAACGACCTACACCGAACTGAGAT
ACCTACAGCGTGAGCTATGAGAAAGCGCCACGCTTCCCGAAGGGAGAAAGGCGGACAGGTATCCGGTAAG
CGGCAGGGTCGGAACAGGAGAGCGCACGAGGGAGCTTCCAGGGGGAAACGCCTGGTATCTTTATAGTCCT
GTCGGGTTTCGCCACCTCTGACTTGAGCGTCGATTTTTGTGATGCTCGTCAGGGGGGCGGAGCCTATGGA
AAAACGCCAGCAACGCGGCCTTTTTACGGTTCCTGGCCTTTTGCTGGCCTTTTGCTCACATGTTCTTTCC
TGCGTTATCCCCTGATTCTGTGGATAACCGTATTACCGCCTTTGAGTGAGCTGATACCGCTCGCCGCAGC
CGAACGACCGAGCGCAGCGAGTCAGTGAGCGAGGAAGCGGAAGGCGAGAGTAGGGAACTGCCAGGCATCA
AACTAAGCAGAAGGCCCCTGACGGATGGCCTTTTTGCGTTTCTACAAACTCTTTCTGTGTTGTAAAACGA
CGGCCAGTCTTAAGCTCGGGCCCCCTGGGCGGTTCTGATAACGAGTAATCGTTAATCCGCAAATAACGTA
AAAACCCGCTTCGGCGGGTTTTTTTATGGGGGGAGTTTAGGGAAAGAGCATTTGTCAGAATATTTAAGGG
CGCCTGTCACTTTGCTTGATATATGAGAATTATTTAACCTTATAAATGAGAAAAAAGCAACGCACTTTAA
ATAAGATACGTTGCTTTTTCGATTGATGAACACCTATAATTAAACTATTCATCTATTATTTATGATTTTT
TGTATATACAATATTTCTAGTTTGTTAAAGAGAATTAAGAAAATAAATCTCGAAAATAATAAAGGGAAAA
TCAGTTTTTGATATCAAAATTATACATGTCAACGATAATACAAAATATAATACAAACTATAAGATGTTAT
CAGTATTTATTATCATTTAGAATAAATTTTGTGTCGCCCTTAATTGTGAGCGGATAACAATTACGAGCTT
CATGCACAGTGGCGTTGACTCAATATTGGCCATTAGCCATATTATTCATTGGTTATATAGCATAAATCAA
TATTGGCTATTGGCCATTGCATACGTTGTATCTATATCATAATATGTACATTTATATTGGCTCATGTCCA
ATATGACCGCCATGTTGGCATTGATTATTGACTAGTTATTAATAGTAATCAATTACGGGGTCATTAGTTC
ATAGCCCATATATGGAGTTCCGCGTTACATAACTTACGGTAAATGGCCCGCCTGGCTGACCGCCCAACGA
CCCCCGCCCATTGACGTCAATAATGACGTATGTTCCCATAGTAACGCCAATAGGGACTTTCCATTGACGT
CAATGGGTGGAGTATTTACGGTAAACTGCCCACTTGGCAGTACATCAAGTGTATCATATGCCAAGTACGC
CCCCTATTGACGTCAATGACGGTAAATGGCCCGCCTGGCATTATGCCCAGTACATGACCTTATGGGACTT
TCCTACTTGGCAGTACATCTACGTATTAGTCATCGCTATTACCATGGTGATGCGGTTTTGGCAGTACATC
AATGGGCGTGGATAGCGGTTTGACTCACGGGGATTTCCAAGTCTCCACCCCATTGACGTCAATGGGAGTT
TGTTTTGGCACCAAAATCAACGGGACTTTCCAAAATGTCGTAACAACTCCGCCCCATTGACGCAAATGGG
CGGTAGGCGTGTACGGTGGGAGGTCTATATAAGCAGAGCTCGTTTAGTGAACCGTCAGATCGCCTGGAGA
CGCCATCCACGCTGTTTTGACCTCCATAGAAGACACCGGGACCGATCCAGCCTCCGCGGCCGGGAACGGT
GCATTGGAACGCGGATTCCCCGTGCCAAGAGTGACGTAAGTACCGCCTATAGAGTCTATAGGCCCACCCC
CTTGGCTTCGTTAGAACGCGGCTACAATTAATACATAACCTTATGTATCATACACATACGATTTAGGTGA
CACTATAGAATAACATCCACTTTGCCTTTCTCTCCACAGGTGTCCACTCCCAGGTCCAACTGCACCTCGG
TTCTATCGAAAACGCGCCTGCTAGCGCCACCATGAAGACCATCATTGCCCTGAGCTACATCTTCTGCCTG
GTGTTCGCTGCGGCCGCCGAAAATCTGCCTAAGCCTATCCTGTGGGCCGAGCCTGGACCAGTGATCACCT
GGCACAATCCCGTGACCATCTGGTGTCAGGGCACCCTGGAAGCCCAGGGCTACAGACTTGACAAAGAGGG
CAACAGCATGAGCCGGCACATCCTGAAAACCCTGGAAAGCGAGAACAAAGTGAAGCTGAGCATCCCCAGC
ATGATGTGGGAGCACGCCGGCAGATACCACTGCTACTATCAGTCTCCCGCCGGATGGTCCGAGCCTAGCG
ATCCTCTGGAACTGGTGGTCACCGCCTACAGCAGACCTACACTGTCTGCCCTGCCTTCTCCAGTGGTCAC
ATCTGGCGTGAACGTGACCCTGAGATGCGCCAGCAGACTCGGCCTGGGAAGATTCACCCTGATCGAGGAA
GGCGACCACAGACTGAGCTGGACCCTGAATAGCCACCAGCACAACCACGGCAAGTTCCAGGCTCTGTTCC
CTATGGGCCCTCTGACCTTCAGCAACCGGGGCACCTTTAGATGCTACGGCTACGAGAACAACACCCCTTA
CGTTTGGAGCGAGCCAAGCGACCCACTGCAGCTGCTTGTTTCTGGCGTGTCCAGAAAGCCCAGCCTGCTG
ACACTGCAGGGACCTGTTGTTACCCCTGGCGAGAATCTGACTCTGCAGTGTGGCTCCGACGTGGGCTACA
TCAGATACACCCTGTACAAAGAAGGCGCCGACGGCCTGCCTCAAAGACCTGGTAGACAACCTCAGGCCGG
ACTGAGCCAGGCCAACTTTACACTGAGCCCTGTGTCCAGATCCTACGGCGGCCAGTACAGATGTTACGGC
GCCCACAATGTGTCCAGCGAGTGGTCCGCTCCTTCCGATCCACTGGATATCCTGATCGCCGGCCAGATCA
GCGACAGACCTTCTCTGTCTGTGCAGCCCGGACCTACAGTGACCAGCGGCGAAAAAGTGACCCTGCTGTG
CCAGAGCTGGGACCCTATGTTCACCTTCCTGCTGACCAAAGAAGGGGCTGCCCATCCTCCACTGCGGCTG
AGATCTATGTATGGGGCCCACAAGTACCAGGCTGAGTTCCCCATGTCTCCCGTGACAAGTGCCCACGCCG
GAACCTACAGATGCTATGGCAGCAGAAGCAGCAACCCCTACCTGCTGTCTCACCCTTCCGAGCCTCTCGA
GCTGGTTGTGTCAGGCGCCACCGAGACACTGAACCCCGCTCAGAAGAAGTCCGACAGCAAGACAGCCCCA
CATCTGCAGGACTACACCGTGGAAAATGGCGCGCCGGGCGGCGACAAGACCCACACCTGCCCCCCCTGCC
CAGCTCCAGAACTGCTGGGAGGGCCTTCCGTGTTCCTGTTCCCCCCCAAGCCCAAGGACACCCTGATGAT
CAGCAGGACCCCCGAGGTGACCTGCGTGGTGGTGGCCGTGTCCCACGAGGACCCAGAGGTGAAGTTCAAC
TGGTACGTGGACGGCGTGGAGGTGCACAACGCCAAGACCAAGCCCAGAGAGGAGCAGTACAACAGCACCT
ACAGGGTGGTGTCCGTGCTGACCGTGCTGCACCAGGACTGGCTGAACGGCAAAGAATACAAGTGCAAAGT
CTCCAACAAGGCCCTGGCTGCCCCAATCGAAAAGACAATCAGCAAGGCCAAGGGCCAGCCACGGGAGCCC
CAGGTGTACACCCTGCCCCCCAGCCGGGAGGAGATGACCAAGAACCAGGTGTCCCTGACCTGTCTGGTGA
AGGGCTTCTACCCCAGCGATATCGCCGTGGAGTGGGAGAGCAACGGCCAGCCCGAGAACAACTACAAGAC
CACCCCCCCAGTGCTGGACAGCGACGGCAGCTTCTTCCTGTACAGCAAGCTGACCGTGGACAAGTCCAGG
TGGCAGCAGGGCAACGTGTTCAGCTGCAGCGTGATGCACGAGGCCCTGCACAACCACTACACCCAGAAGT
CCCTGAGCCTGAGCCCCGGCGGCAGCGGTCTTAATGATATTTTCGAGGCTCAGAAGATTGAGTGGCATGA
ACACCACCACCATCACCACTAAGGCCGGCCTGTAGTCACTGGCACAACGCGTTACCCGGTAAGCCAATCG
GGTATACACGGTCGTCATACTGCAGACAGGGTTCTTCTACTTTGCAAGATAGTCTTGAGTAGTAAAATAA
ATAGATAGAGAAAATCAGCCTCGACTGTGCCTTCTAGTTGCCAGCCATCTGTTGTTTGCCCCTCCCCCGT
GCCTTCCTTGACCCTGGAAGGTGCCACTCCCACTGTCCTTTCCTAATAAAATGAGGAAATTGCATCACAA
CACTCAACCCTATCTCGGTCTATTCTTTTGATTTATAAGGGATTTTGCCGATTTCGGCCTATTGGTTAAA
AAATGAGCTGATTTAACAAAAATTTAACGCGAATTAATTCTGTGGAATGTGTGTCAGTTAGGGTGTGGAA
AGTCCCCAGGCTCCCCAGCAGGCAGAAGTATGCAAAGCATGCATCTCAATTAGTCAGCAACCAGGTGTGG
AAAGTCCCCAGGCTCCCCAGCAGGCAGAAGTATGCAAAGCATGCATCTCAATTAGTCAGCAACCATAGTC
CCGCCCCTAACTCCGCCCATCCCGCCCCTAACTCCGCCCAGTTCCGCCCATTCTCCGCCCCATGGCTGAC
TAATTTTTTTTATTTATGCAGAGGCCGAGGCCGCCTCTGCCTCTGAGCTATTCCAGAAGTAGTGAGGAGG
CTTTTTTGGAGGCCTAGGCTTTTGCAAAAAGCTCCCGGGAGCTTGTATATCCATTTTCGGATCTGATCAG
CACGTGTTGACAATTAATCATCGGCATAGTATATCGGCATAGTATAATACGACAAGGTGAGGAACTAAAC
CATGACCGAGTACAAGCCCACGGTGCGCCTCGCCACCCGCGACGACGTCCCCAGGGCCGTACGCACCCTC
GCCGCCGCGTTCGCCGACTACCCCGCCACGCGCCACACCGTCGATCCGGACCGCCACATCGAGCGGGTCA
CCGAGCTGCAAGAACTCTTCCTCACGCGCGTCGGGCTCGACATCGGCAAGGTGTGGGTCGCGGACGACGG
CGCCGCGGTGGCGGTCTGGACCACGCCGGAGAGCGTCGAAGCGGGGGCGGTGTTCGCCGAGATCGGCCCG
CGCATGGCCGAGTTGAGCGGTTCCCGGCTGGCCGCGCAGCAACAGATGGAAGGCCTCCTGGCGCCGCACC
GGCCCAAGGAGCCCGCGTGGTTCCTGGCCACCGTCGGCGTCTCGCCCGACCACCAGGGCAAGGGTCTGGG
CAGCGCCGTCGTGCTCCCCGGAGTGGAGGCGGCCGAGCGCGCCGGGGTGCCCGCCTTCCTGGAGACATCC
GCGCCCCGCAACCTCCCCTTCTACGAGCGGCTCGGCTTCACCGTCACCGCCGACGTCGAGGTGCCCGAAG
GACCGCGCACCTGGTGCATGACCCGCAAGCCCGGTGCCTGACACGTGCTACGAGATTTCGATTCCACCGC
CGCCTTCTATGAAAGGTTGGGCTTCGGAATCGTTTTCCGGGACGCCGGCTGGATGATCCTCCAGCGCGGG
GATCTCATGCTGGAGTTCTTCGCCCACCCCAACTTGTTTATTGCAGCTTATAATGGTTACAAATAAAGCA
ATAGCATCACAAATTTCACAAATAAAGCATTTTTTTCACTGCATTCTAGTTGTGGTTTGTCCAAACTCAT
CAATGTATCTTATCATGTCTGTATACCGTCGACCTCTAGCTAGAGCTTGGCGTAATCATGGTCATTACCA
ATGCTTAATCAGTGAGGCACCTATCTCAGCGATCTGTCTATTTCGTTCATCCATAGTTGCCTGACTCCCC
GTCGTGTAGATAACTACGATACGGGAGGGCTTACCATCTGGCCCCAGCGCTGCGATGATACCGCGAGAAC
CACGCTCACCGGCTCCGGATTTATCAGCAATAAACCAGCCAGCCGGAAGGGCCGAGCGCAGAAGTGGTCC
TGCAACTTTATCCGCCTCCATCCAGTCTATTAATTGTTGCCGGGAAGCTAGAGTAAGTAGTTCGCCAGTT
AATAGTTTGCGCAACGTTGTTGCCATCGCTACAGGCATCGTGGTGTCACGCTCGTCGTTTGGTATGGCTT
CATTCAGCTCCGGTTCCCAACGATCAAGGCGAGTTACATGATCCCCCATGTTGTGCAAAAAAGCGGTTAG
CTCCTTCGGTCCTCCGATCGTTGTCAGAAGTAAGTTGGCCGCAGTGTTATCACTCATGGTTATGGCAGCA
CTGCATAATTCTCTTACTGTCATGCCATCCGTAAGATGCTTTTCTGTGACTGGTGAGTACTCAACCAAGT
CATTCTGAGAATAGTGTATGCGGCGACCGAGTTGCTCTTGCCCGGCGTCAATACGGGATAATACCGCGCC
ACATAGCAGAACTTTAAAAGTGCTCATCATTGGAAAACGTTCTTCGGGGCGAAAACTCTCAAGGATCTTA
CCGCTGTTGAGATCCAGTTCGATGTAACCCACTCGTGCACCCAACTGATCTTCAGCATCTTTTACTTTCA
CCAGCGTTTCTGGGTGAGCAAAAACAGGAAGGCAAAATGCCGCAAAAAAGGGAATAAGGGCGACACGGAA
ATGTTGAATACTCATATTCTTCCTT
Features (pLannotate 1.2.2; 21 found; start..end, strand, type, name):
    119..143     -  CDS            KanR (fragment): aminoglycoside phosphotransferase; aph(3')-Ia; confers resistance to kanamycin
    254..842     +  rep_origin     ori: high-copy-number ColE1/pMB1/pBR322/pUC origin of replication
   1067..1084    +  terminator     rrnB T2 terminator (fragment): transcription terminator T2 from the E. coli rrnB gene
   1109..1128    -  CDS            lacZα (fragment): LacZα fragment of β-galactosidase; lacZ fragment
   1584..1600    +  protein_bind   lac operator: The lac repressor binds to the lac operator to inhibit transcription in E. coli. This inhibition can be relieved by adding lactose or isopropyl-β-D-thiogalactopyranoside (IPTG). lac repressor encoded by lacI
   1843..2146    +  enhancer       CMV enhancer: human cytomegalovirus immediate early enhancer
   2147..2350    +  promoter       CMV promoter: human cytomegalovirus (CMV) immediate early promoter
   2486..2529    +  intron         CMV intron (fragment): modified intron A from human cytomegalovirus
   2581..2599    +  promoter       SP6 promoter: promoter for bacteriophage SP6 RNA polymerase
   2603..2640    +  CDS            IgH signal sequence (fragment): signal sequence from the mouse immunoglobulin heavy chain variable region
   2746..4017    +  CDS            LILRA4 (fragment): LIRA4_HUMAN - Also known as ILT7 From Homo sapiens (Human).
   3940..4710    +  CDS            IGHG2 (fragment): IGHG2_HUMAN - Experimental evidence at protein level: Swiss-Prot protein existence level 1. Constant region of immunoglobulin heavy chains. Immunoglobulins, also known as antibodies, are membrane-bound or secreted glycoproteins produced by B lymphocytes. In the recognition phase of humoral immunity, the membrane-bound immunoglobulins serve as receptors which, upon binding of a specific antigen, trigger the clonal expansion and differentiation of B lymphocytes into immunoglobulins- secreting plasma cells. Secreted immunoglobulins mediate the effector phase of humoral immunity, which results in
   4925..5036    +  polyA_signal   bGH poly(A) signal: bovine growth hormone polyadenylation signal
   5037..5145    +  rep_origin     f1 ori (fragment): f1 bacteriophage origin of replication; arrow indicates direction of (+) strand synthesis
   5159..5488    +  promoter       SV40 promoter: SV40 enhancer and early promoter
   5536..5583    +  promoter       EM7 promoter: synthetic bacterial promoter&nbsp
   5602..6201    +  CDS            PuroR (fragment): puromycin N-acetyltransferase; pac from Streptomyces; confers resistance to puromycin
   6211..6336    +  CDS            ble (fragment): BLE_KLEPN - Experimental evidence at protein level: Swiss-Prot protein existence level 1. Binding protein with a strong affinity to the bleomycin family of antibiotics. Binds to CL990; an antimitotic-antibiotic compound. From Klebsiella pneumoniae.
   6331..6452    +  polyA_signal   SV40 poly(A) signal: SV40 polyadenylation signal
   6505..7365    -  CDS            AmpR: β-lactamase; bla; confers resistance to ampicillin, carbenicillin, and related antibiotics
   7368..89      -  promoter       AmpR promoter (fragment) (across the origin): bla
