[The description below was written by a language model from this plasmid's Addgene catalogue record and pLannotate feature annotations shown in this document.]
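Description:
pD649-HAsp-LILRA4-Fc(DAPA)-AviTag-6xHis is a mammalian expression plasmid built on the pD649 backbone for producing a secreted, soluble form of the human LILRA4 (ILT7, CD85g) extracellular domain. It is maintained in E. coli as a high-copy plasmid through a ColE1/pUC-type origin and selected with ampicillin via the β-lactamase gene. The annotated 7,375 nt sequence matches the sum of the stated backbone and insert sizes. It also shows short remnants of KanR, lacZα, an rrnB terminator and an f1 origin, which appear to be non-functional backbone leftovers.

The expression cassette is driven by the CMV immediate-early enhancer and promoter, followed by a fragment of CMV intron A and an SP6 promoter, which could support in vitro transcription and serves as a sequencing primer site. The open reading frame begins with a signal peptide, named HAsp in the construct name although the software annotates this region as a partial IgH signal sequence. This peptide directs the protein into the secretory pathway. The LILRA4 ectodomain sits between preserved NotI and AscI sites and is fused at its C-terminus to a human IgG Fc, which the automated annotation matches to IGHG2. The Fc carries the D265A and P329A (DAPA) substitutions, generally used to blunt Fc effector functions. An AviTag for site-specific BirA biotinylation and a 6xHis tag for metal-affinity purification follow according to the record, though neither is listed in the feature table. A bGH polyadenylation signal ends the transcript.

A separate SV40/EM7 promoter cassette carries a puromycin N-acetyltransferase gene with an SV40 poly(A) signal, which could allow selection of mammalian cells. The plasmid belongs to a collection of ectodomain-Fc constructs made for screening protein-protein interactions among human IgSF cell-surface proteins. The depositor notes that some members of the collection may carry an IS4-like transposase insertion upstream of the CMV promoter, but none is annotated here.
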