Addgene plasmid #156851: pD649-HAsp-LILRA4-Fc(DAPA)-AviTag-6xHis
Purpose: Mammalian expression of cell-surface protein extracellular domain fused to Fc(DAPA)-Avi-6xHis. Protein is secreted from cells.
Depositing lab: Chris Garcia. Depositing organization: Stanford University. Publication: A Human IgSF Cell-Surface Interactome Reveals a Complex Network of Protein-Protein Interactions. Wojtowicz WM, Vielmetter J, Fernandes RA, Siepe DH, Eastman CL, Chisholm GB, Cox S, Klock H, Anderson PW, Rue SM, Miller JJ, Glaser SM, Bragstad ML, Vance J, Lam AW, Lesley SA, Zinn K, Garcia KC. Cell. 2020 Aug 20;182(4):1027-1043.e17. doi: 10.1016/j.cell.2020.07.025. PubMed 32822567.
Backbone
  Vector backbone: pD649
  Backbone size w/o insert (bp): 6106
  Vector type: Mammalian Expression
Growth in bacteria
  Bacterial resistance: Ampicillin, 100 μg/mL
  Growth temperature: 37°C
  Growth strain: DH5alpha
  Copy number: High Copy
Gene/Insert
  Gene/Insert name: LILRA4 (alt name: LIRA4)
  Species: H. sapiens (human)
  Insert size (bp): 1269
  Mutation: Fc region of human IgG contains D265A and P329A mutations (DAPA)
  Entrez Gene: LILRA4 (a.k.a. CD85g, ILT7)
  Promoter: CMV/SP6
  Tag / fusion protein: Fc(DAPA)-AviTag-6xHis (C terminal on backbone)
  Cloning method: Restriction Enzyme; 5′ cloning site GCGGCCGC (not destroyed); 3′ cloning site GGCGCGCC (not destroyed)
  Sequencing primers: 5′ ATTTAGGTGACACTATAG; 3′ CACGTACCAGTTGAACTTCACC
Resource information
  A portion of this plasmid was derived from a plasmid made by: synthesis by ThermoFisher
Terms and licenses: Academic/Nonprofit Terms; Industry Terms: Not Available to Industry
Depositor comments: Some plasmids in this collection may have an IS4-like element ISVsa5 family transposase upstream of the CMV promoter.
How to cite: pD649-HAsp-LILRA4-Fc(DAPA)-AviTag-6xHis was a gift from Chris Garcia (Addgene plasmid # 156851 ; http://n2t.net/addgene:156851 ; RRID:Addgene_156851)
