>Addgene plasmid #156851 | pD649-HAsp-LILRA4-Fc(DAPA)-AviTag-6xHis | depositor partial sequence | sequence record 302812 | insert (extracellular domain)
GAAAATCTGCCTAAGCCTATCCTGTGGGCCGAGCCTGGACCAGTGATCACCTGGCACAATCCCGTGACCA
TCTGGTGTCAGGGCACCCTGGAAGCCCAGGGCTACAGACTTGACAAAGAGGGCAACAGCATGAGCCGGCA
CATCCTGAAAACCCTGGAAAGCGAGAACAAAGTGAAGCTGAGCATCCCCAGCATGATGTGGGAGCACGCC
GGCAGATACCACTGCTACTATCAGTCTCCCGCCGGATGGTCCGAGCCTAGCGATCCTCTGGAACTGGTGG
TCACCGCCTACAGCAGACCTACACTGTCTGCCCTGCCTTCTCCAGTGGTCACATCTGGCGTGAACGTGAC
CCTGAGATGCGCCAGCAGACTCGGCCTGGGAAGATTCACCCTGATCGAGGAAGGCGACCACAGACTGAGC
TGGACCCTGAATAGCCACCAGCACAACCACGGCAAGTTCCAGGCTCTGTTCCCTATGGGCCCTCTGACCT
TCAGCAACCGGGGCACCTTTAGATGCTACGGCTACGAGAACAACACCCCTTACGTTTGGAGCGAGCCAAG
CGACCCACTGCAGCTGCTTGTTTCTGGCGTGTCCAGAAAGCCCAGCCTGCTGACACTGCAGGGACCTGTT
GTTACCCCTGGCGAGAATCTGACTCTGCAGTGTGGCTCCGACGTGGGCTACATCAGATACACCCTGTACA
AAGAAGGCGCCGACGGCCTGCCTCAAAGACCTGGTAGACAACCTCAGGCCGGACTGAGCCAGGCCAACTT
TACACTGAGCCCTGTGTCCAGATCCTACGGCGGCCAGTACAGATGTTACGGCGCCCACAATGTGTCCAGC
GAGTGGTCCGCTCCTTCCGATCCACTGGATATCCTGATCGCCGGCCAGATCAGCGACAGACCTTCTCTGT
CTGTGCAGCCCGGACCTACAGTGACCAGCGGCGAAAAAGTGACCCTGCTGTGCCAGAGCTGGGACCCTAT
GTTCACCTTCCTGCTGACCAAAGAAGGGGCTGCCCATCCTCCACTGCGGCTGAGATCTATGTATGGGGCC
CACAAGTACCAGGCTGAGTTCCCCATGTCTCCCGTGACAAGTGCCCACGCCGGAACCTACAGATGCTATG
GCAGCAGAAGCAGCAACCCCTACCTGCTGTCTCACCCTTCCGAGCCTCTCGAGCTGGTTGTGTCAGGCGC
CACCGAGACACTGAACCCCGCTCAGAAGAAGTCCGACAGCAAGACAGCCCCACATCTGCAGGACTACACC
GTGGAAAAT
